Addgene plasmid #21619: pLSG (stra8)
Depositing lab: David Garbers. Depositing organization: University of Texas Southwestern Medical Center. Publication: Spermatogonial stem cell self-renewal requires OCT4, a factor downregulated during retinoic acid-induced differentiation. Dann CT, Alvarado AL, Molyneux LA, Denard BS, Garbers DL, Porteus MH. Stem Cells. 2008 Nov . 26(11):2928-37. 10.1634/stemcells.2008-0134 PubMed 18719224.
Backbone
  Vector backbone: pLLU2G
  Backbone size w/o insert (bp): 7048
  Vector type: Lentiviral
  Selectable markers: EGFP
Growth in bacteria
  Bacterial resistance: Ampicillin, 100 μg/mL
  Growth temperature: 37°C
  Growth strain: Stbl3
  Growth instructions: Stbl3
  Copy number: High Copy
Gene/Insert
  Gene/Insert name: Stra8 promoter (alt name: Stra8)
  Species: M. musculus (mouse)
  Insert size (bp): 1400
  Entrez Gene: Stra8
  Cloning method: Restriction Enzyme
  Sequencing primers: 5′ pBluescriptKS; 3′ EGFP-N
Terms and licenses: Academic/Nonprofit Terms; Industry Terms: Not Available to Industry
Depositor comments: This is a 3rd generation lentiviral plasmid.
How to cite: pLSG (stra8) was a gift from David Garbers (Addgene plasmid # 21619 ; http://n2t.net/addgene:21619 ; RRID:Addgene_21619)
