[The description below was written by a language model from this plasmid's Addgene catalogue record and pLannotate feature annotations shown in this document.]
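Description:
pLSG (stra8) is a third-generation HIV-1-based lentiviral transfer plasmid built on the pLLU2G backbone, in which a roughly 1.4 kb mouse Stra8 promoter fragment has been cloned by restriction digestion upstream of EGFP. It is maintained in bacteria through a high-copy ColE1/pUC-type origin and an ampicillin resistance gene. EGFP is the only marker recorded for transduced cells, and no drug selection cassette is annotated.

The viral portion has the usual third-generation layout. A CMV enhancer/promoter replaces the upstream part of the 5' LTR so that genomic RNA is transcribed without Tat. It is followed by the truncated 5' LTR, the Ψ packaging signal running into a gag fragment, the RRE for Rev-dependent nuclear export, and the cPPT/CTS, which aids nuclear import of the reverse-transcribed genome. Downstream lies a mouse U6 RNA polymerase III promoter next to a polylinker fragment. This arrangement normally serves short-hairpin expression, but no hairpin is annotated or described in the record.

A pair of same-orientation loxP sites then brackets an unannotated stretch of about 1.4 kb plus the EGFP coding sequence. The size and position of that gap match the Stra8 promoter insert, although the feature table does not label it. Cre recombinase would therefore be expected to excise the reporter cassette. A WPRE after the second loxP site enhances transcript expression, and a nef-fragment region and a truncated LTR close the provirus.

The construct serves as a Stra8 promoter-driven fluorescent reporter. The associated publication concerns spermatogonial stem cell self-renewal and retinoic acid-induced differentiation, which suggests use in monitoring Stra8 promoter activity in such cells. The record does not state the application explicitly.
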