Features (pLannotate 1.2.2; 22 found; start..end, strand, type, name):
     31..83      -  misc_feature   bom (fragment): basis of mobility region from pBR322
    238..617     +  enhancer       CMV enhancer: human cytomegalovirus immediate early enhancer
    618..817     +  promoter       CMV promoter: human cytomegalovirus (CMV) immediate early promoter
    835..1015    +  LTR            5' LTR (truncated): truncated 5' long terminal repeat (LTR) from HIV-1
   1062..1187    +  misc_feature   HIV-1 Ψ: packaging signal of human immunodeficiency virus type 1
   1171..1509    +  CDS            HIV-1 gag (fragment): gag protein from human immunodeficiency virus 1; gag
   1686..1919    +  misc_feature   RRE: The Rev response element (RRE) of HIV-1 allows for Rev-dependent mRNA export from the nucleus to the cytoplasm.
   2296..2396    +  CDS            Rev (fragment): human immunodeficiency virus 1 (HIV-1) Rev protein; rev; enhances nuclear export of unspliced and incompletely spliced viral mRNAs
   2446..2563    +  misc_feature   cPPT/CTS: central polypurine tract and central termination sequence of HIV-1
   2622..2935    +  promoter       U6 promoter: RNA polymerase III promoter for mouse U6 snRNA (Das et al., 1988)
   2948..2975    -  misc_feature   MCS (fragment): pBluescript multiple cloning site
   3010..3043    +  protein_bind   loxP: Cre-mediated recombination occurs in the 8-bp core sequence (GCATACAT). Cre recombinase
   4509..5225    +  CDS            EGFP: EGFP is a basic (constitutively fluorescent) green fluorescent protein published in 1996, derived from Aequorea victoria. It is reported to be a rapidly-maturing weak dimer with moderate acid sensitivity.
   5248..5281    +  protein_bind   loxP: Cre-mediated recombination occurs in the 8-bp core sequence (GCATACAT). Cre recombinase
   5314..5337    +  misc_feature   MCS (fragment): pBluescript multiple cloning site
   5337..5925    +  misc_feature   WPRE: woodchuck hepatitis virus posttranscriptional regulatory element
   5926..5945    +  misc_feature   MCS (fragment): pBluescript multiple cloning site
   5947..6447    +  CDS            nef (fragment): NEF_HV1LA - Experimental evidence at protein level: Swiss-Prot protein existence level 1. Extracellular Nef protein targets CD4(+) T-lymphocytes for apoptosis by interacting with CXCR4 surface receptors. From Human immunodeficiency virus type 1 group M subtype B (isolate Lai) (HIV-1).
   6454..6634    +  LTR            5' LTR (truncated): truncated 5' long terminal repeat (LTR) from HIV-1
   6696..7284    -  rep_origin     ori: high-copy-number ColE1/pMB1/pBR322/pUC origin of replication
   7455..8315    -  CDS            AmpR: β-lactamase; bla; confers resistance to ampicillin, carbenicillin, and related antibiotics
   8316..8420    -  promoter       AmpR promoter: bla
>Addgene plasmid #21619 | pLSG (stra8) | depositor full sequence | sequence record 9927 | Author sequence
GTCGACGGATCGGGAGATCTCCCGATCCCCTATGGTGCACTCTCAGTACAATCTGCTCTGATGCCGCATA
GTTAAGCCAGTATCTGCTCCCTGCTTGTGTGTTGGAGGTCGCTGAGTAGTGCGCGAGCAAAATTTAAGCT
ACAACAAGGCAAGGCTTGACCGACAATTGCATGAAGAATCTGCTTAGGGTTAGGCGTTTTGCGCTGCTTC
GCGATGTACGGGCCAGATATACGCGTTGACATTGATTATTGACTAGTTATTAATAGTAATCAATTACGGG
GTCATTAGTTCATAGCCCATATATGGAGTTCCGCGTTACATAACTTACGGTAAATGGCCCGCCTGGCTGA
CCGCCCAACGACCCCCGCCCATTGACGTCAATAATGACGTATGTTCCCATAGTAACGCCAATAGGGACTT
TCCATTGACGTCAATGGGTGGAGTATTTACGGTAAACTGCCCACTTGGCAGTACATCAAGTGTATCATAT
GCCAAGTACGCCCCCTATTGACGTCAATGACGGTAAATGGCCCGCCTGGCATTATGCCCAGTACATGACC
TTATGGGACTTTCCTACTTGGCAGTACATCTACGTATTAGTCATCGCTATTACCATGGTGATGCGGTTTT
GGCAGTACATCAATGGGCGTGGATAGCGGTTTGACTCACGGGGATTTCCAAGTCTCCACCCCATTGACGT
CAATGGGAGTTTGTTTTGGCACCAAAATCAACGGGACTTTCCAAAATGTCGTAACAACTCCGCCCCATTG
ACGCAAATGGGCGGTAGGCGTGTACGGTGGGAGGTCTATATAAGCAGCGCGTTTTGCCTGTACTGGGTCT
CTCTGGTTAGACCAGATCTGAGCCTGGGAGCTCTCTGGCTAACTAGGGAACCCACTGCTTAAGCCTCAAT
AAAGCTTGCCTTGAGTGCTTCAAGTAGTGTGTGCCCGTCTGTTGTGTGACTCTGGTAACTAGAGATCCCT
CAGACCCTTTTAGTCAGTGTGGAAAATCTCTAGCAGTGGCGCCCGAACAGGGACTTGAAAGCGAAAGGGA
AACCAGAGGAGCTCTCTCGACGCAGGACTCGGCTTGCTGAAGCGCGCACGGCAAGAGGCGAGGGGCGGCG
ACTGGTGAGTACGCCAAAAATTTTGACTAGCGGAGGCTAGAAGGAGAGAGATGGGTGCGAGAGCGTCAGT
ATTAAGCGGGGGAGAATTAGATCGCGATGGGAAAAAATTCGGTTAAGGCCAGGGGGAAAGAAAAAATATA
AATTAAAACATATAGTATGGGCAAGCAGGGAGCTAGAACGATTCGCAGTTAATCCTGGCCTGTTAGAAAC
ATCAGAAGGCTGTAGACAAATACTGGGACAGCTACAACCATCCCTTCAGACAGGATCAGAAGAACTTAGA
TCATTATATAATACAGTAGCAACCCTCTATTGTGTGCATCAAAGGATAGAGATAAAAGACACCAAGGAAG
CTTTAGACAAGATAGAGGAAGAGCAAAACAAAAGTAAGACCACCGCACAGCAAGCGGCCGGCCGCGCTGA
TCTTCAGACCTGGAGGAGGAGATATGAGGGACAATTGGAGAAGTGAATTATATAAATATAAAGTAGTAAA
AATTGAACCATTAGGAGTAGCACCCACCAAGGCAAAGAGAAGAGTGGTGCAGAGAGAAAAAAGAGCAGTG
GGAATAGGAGCTTTGTTCCTTGGGTTCTTGGGAGCAGCAGGAAGCACTATGGGCGCAGCGTCAATGACGC
TGACGGTACAGGCCAGACAATTATTGTCTGGTATAGTGCAGCAGCAGAACAATTTGCTGAGGGCTATTGA
GGCGCAACAGCATCTGTTGCAACTCACAGTCTGGGGCATCAAGCAGCTCCAGGCAAGAATCCTGGCTGTG
GAAAGATACCTAAAGGATCAACAGCTCCTGGGGATTTGGGGTTGCTCTGGAAAACTCATTTGCACCACTG
CTGTGCCTTGGAATGCTAGTTGGAGTAATAAATCTCTGGAACAGATTTGGAATCACACGACCTGGATGGA
GTGGGACAGAGAAATTAACAATTACACAAGCTTAATACACTCCTTAATTGAAGAATCGCAAAACCAGCAA
GAAAAGAATGAACAAGAATTATTGGAATTAGATAAATGGGCAAGTTTGTGGAATTGGTTTAACATAACAA
ATTGGCTGTGGTATATAAAATTATTCATAATGATAGTAGGAGGCTTGGTAGGTTTAAGAATAGTTTTTGC
TGTACTTTCTATAGTGAATAGAGTTAGGCAGGGATATTCACCATTATCGTTTCAGACCCACCTCCCAACC
CCGAGGGGACCCGACAGGCCCGAAGGAATAGAAGAAGAAGGTGGAGAGAGAGACAGAGACAGATCCATTC
GATTAGTGAACGGATCGGCACTGCGTGCGCCAATTCTGCAGACAAATGGCAGTATTCATCCACAATTTTA
AAAGAAAAGGGGGGATTGGGGGGTACAGTGCAGGGGAAAGAATAGTAGACATAATAGCAACAGACATACA
AACTAAAGAATTACAAAAACAAATTACAAAAATTCAAAATTTTCGGGTTTATTACAGGGACAGCAGAGAT
CCAGTTTGGTTAGTACCGGGCCCGCTCTAGAGATCCGACGCCGCCATCTCTAGGCCCGCGCCGGCCCCCT
CGCACAGACTTGTGGGAGAAGCTCGGCTACTCCCCTGCCCCGGTTAATTTGCATATAATATTTCCTAGTA
ACTATAGAGGCTTAATGTGCGATAAAAGACAGATAATCTGTTCTTTTTAATACTAGCTACATTTTACATG
ATAGGCTTGGATTTCTATAAGAGATACAAATACTAAATTATTATTTTAAAAAACAGCACAAAAGGAAACT
CACCCTAACTGTAAAGTAATTGTGTGTTTTGAGACTATAAATATCCCTTGGAGAAAAGCCTTGTTAACGC
GCGGTGACCCTCGAGGTCGACGGTATCGATAAGCTCGCTTCACGAGATTCCAGCAGGTCGAGGGACCTAA
TAACTTCGTATAGCATACATTATACGAAGTTATATTAAGGGTTCCAAGCTTAAGCGGCCCGCGGGCCCCT
AGTCTTGCCTCCAAGGGGGTAAGGTGTAGCTGCTCTTTGGACCTGGTACAAGCCTTTGAGAGAGGCCCTG
CTGCCATTCCTGTCCTCAGCACTCTTTTCTGTATCGGTCTGGCAATTCACTACAGTGTCTTACAAAGCTC
CAGCTCCTTTAGCCAGCCATATCCCTGATAGTTTAGAGGGGAGCTGGTAACTGGGTCCCCACTGGTCCCC
ACTCCTGTACCTTAAGCATCAGATCTGTTTTCTGTCAGGAGCAAGAGCCTCATTTCTAAGCTCAGGTTAG
CCACCAACTTCATTTTTTTTTTCTTTCTGGGCTACCTGATTGCTGCGACTACAGCTATGATCCACCATTC
CCACTGAACAGTTTTCATTTTGTTTAAAATCCACAATCTACCAAAACCATTTGAAAGATGACACCAGGAC
TCGCTAGAGTCAAATTTAAGGTACCCTGTTGCATACTTTAGAAAGGGGCTCCTTTCTAGCCAGTCACAGT
CACCGTGAGGTAGATCCCGGATTGGAATCCAACTTCTGGTGCTACCAAAGTCGTGGCTGCAGCTGCTACC
TCAAGTGACCTCCGTTTAACCTCTGTGGAGGGGCGGGGGCGAGGATGGTGAAGCAGCTCACCTCAGGTCA
GACTGCAGGAGGCACCCTCCCTCCTATTCACAGGCTGAGCCTCTCCCCTTCCAAGGGGCTTTTGCTTGCT
TTCCTTTCTCTACAAGAGTGCGCTCCTAGTGTGCCAGTTTGATATGGTGGCGCTCGTAGTGTGCCAAACT
GATGTGGTGGTGTCAGGACCATTGCAGATATCTCAAGATGCGAGGGAAAAAAGTGGTTTAAAGATAATAG
CACATCTGATTTGAGGCGGAAAATGAGTTGTAGTCCCTCAACCTGGAGAAAACTTGTTGCTTACTACAAA
CAACTCAACACATCCTCTCTCTCTCTCTCTTTTCTTCTCTGCATTTTAAGTCCACCTTTAAGGTTCTCTT
CTCTGCTTTTTTAGTTGGGAATCCCCTATTCCCCTCTCCTATTTTGTACCTATTCCCTCTCACATCTTCA
TTTTTCTCTTTCTTTTCCTTGAAACAGGGGACTGCTACTGGGACCTTGAAGATGGCTCCTCTATATCTCA
AGAGAAAGTTATAGGTGGCATTGCCCTGGTTGAGGGGTGTAAGAACTGGCGCTAGCCGCCTGGATGGGGT
GAAAAGGTCATCTTGCTCCTTCCACACCCTCTTGCAACCTGTGGCAAGTTGTTACAATGTTTTCACCAAT
GTCCACGCTCCCCATTGGCGCCCCACCATGCATCCCCATTGGTCATGGTGGCAGTGACAGGGCTGTGATT
GGTTCGCAGCCTGGGGTACCAGGTCAGTTTTTTACCTGAGGCAAGAGCCTCTCTTCTTATTCTGCGACGG
GCAGTCGAATTCGCTACCGGTCGCCACCATGGTGAGCAAGGGCGAGGAGCTGTTCACCGGGGTGGTGCCC
ATCCTGGTCGAGCTGGACGGCGACGTAAACGGCCACAAGTTCAGCGTGTCCGGCGAGGGCGAGGGCGATG
CCACCTACGGCAAGCTGACCCTGAAGTTCATCTGCACCACCGGCAAGCTGCCCGTGCCCTGGCCCACCCT
CGTGACCACCCTGACCTACGGCGTGCAGTGCTTCAGCCGCTACCCCGACCACATGAAGCAGCACGACTTC
TTCAAGTCCGCCATGCCCGAAGGCTACGTCCAGGAGCGCACCATCTTCTTCAAGGACGACGGCAACTACA
AGACCCGCGCCGAGGTGAAGTTCGAGGGCGACACCCTGGTGAACCGCATCGAGCTGAAGGGCATCGACTT
CAAGGAGGACGGCAACATCCTGGGGCACAAGCTGGAGTACAACTACAACAGCCACAACGTCTATATCATG
GCCGACAAGCAGAAGAACGGCATCAAGGTGAACTTCAAGATCCGCCACAACATCGAGGACGGCAGCGTGC
AGCTCGCCGACCACTACCAGCAGAACACCCCCATCGGCGACGGCCCCGTGCTGCTGCCCGACAACCACTA
CCTGAGCACCCAGTCCGCCCTGAGCAAAGACCCCAACGAGAAGCGCGATCACATGGTCCTGCTGGAGTTC
GTGACCGCCGCCGGGATCACTCTCGGCATGGACGAGCTGTACAAGTAGGAATTCGTCGAGGGACCTAATA
ACTTCGTATAGCATACATTATACGAAGTTATACATGTTTAAGGGTTCCGGTTCCACTAGGTACAATTCGA
TATCAAGCTTATCGATAATCAACCTCTGGATTACAAAATTTGTGAAAGATTGACTGGTATTCTTAACTAT
GTTGCTCCTTTTACGCTATGTGGATACGCTGCTTTAATGCCTTTGTATCATGCTATTGCTTCCCGTATGG
CTTTCATTTTCTCCTCCTTGTATAAATCCTGGTTGCTGTCTCTTTATGAGGAGTTGTGGCCCGTTGTCAG
GCAACGTGGCGTGGTGTGCACTGTGTTTGCTGACGCAACCCCCACTGGTTGGGGCATTGCCACCACCTGT
CAGCTCCTTTCCGGGACTTTCGCTTTCCCCCTCCCTATTGCCACGGCGGAACTCATCGCCGCCTGCCTTG
CCCGCTGCTGGACAGGGGCTCGGCTGTTGGGCACTGACAATTCCGTGGTGTTGTCGGGGAAATCATCGTC
CTTTCCTTGGCTGCTCGCCTGTGTTGCCACCTGGATTCTGCGCGGGACGTCCTTCTGCTACGTCCCTTCG
GCCCTCAATCCAGCGGACCTTCCTTCCCGCGGCCTGCTGCCGGCTCTGCGGCCTCTTCCGCGTCTTCGCC
TTCGCCCTCAGACGAGTCGGATCTCCCTTTGGGCCGCCTCCCCGCATCGATACCGTCGACCTCGATCGAG
ACCTAGAAAAACATGGAGCAATCACAAGTAGCAATACAGCAGCTACCAATGCTGATTGTGCCTGGCTAGA
AGCACAAGAGGAGGAGGAGGTGGGTTTTCCAGTCACACCTCAGGTACCTTTAAGACCAATGACTTACAAG
GCAGCTGTAGATCTTAGCCACTTTTTAAAAGAAAAGGGGGGACTGGAAGGGCTAATTCACTCCCAACGAA
GACAAGATATCCTTGATCTGTGGATCTACCACACACAAGGCTACTTCCCTGATTGGCAGAACTACACACC
AGGGCCAGGGATCAGATATCCACTGACCTTTGGATGGTGCTACAAGCTAGTACCAGTTGAGCAAGAGAAG
GTAGAAGAAGCCAATGAAGGAGAGAACACCCGCTTGTTACACCCTGTGAGCCTGCATGGGATGGATGACC
CGGAGAGAGAAGTATTAGAGTGGAGGTTTGACAGCCGCCTAGCATTTCATCACATGGCCCGAGAGCTGCA
TCCGGACTGTACTGGGTCTCTCTGGTTAGACCAGATCTGAGCCTGGGAGCTCTCTGGCTAACTAGGGAAC
CCACTGCTTAAGCCTCAATAAAGCTTGCCTTGAGTGCTTCAAGTAGTGTGTGCCCGTCTGTTGTGTGACT
CTGGTAACTAGAGATCCCTCAGACCCTTTTAGTCAGTGTGGAAAATCTCTAGCAGCATGTGAGCAAAAGG
CCAGCAAAAGGCCAGGAACCGTAAAAAGGCCGCGTTGCTGGCGTTTTTCCATAGGCTCCGCCCCCCTGAC
GAGCATCACAAAAATCGACGCTCAAGTCAGAGGTGGCGAAACCCGACAGGACTATAAAGATACCAGGCGT
TTCCCCCTGGAAGCTCCCTCGTGCGCTCTCCTGTTCCGACCCTGCCGCTTACCGGATACCTGTCCGCCTT
TCTCCCTTCGGGAAGCGTGGCGCTTTCTCATAGCTCACGCTGTAGGTATCTCAGTTCGGTGTAGGTCGTT
CGCTCCAAGCTGGGCTGTGTGCACGAACCCCCCGTTCAGCCCGACCGCTGCGCCTTATCCGGTAACTATC
GTCTTGAGTCCAACCCGGTAAGACACGACTTATCGCCACTGGCAGCAGCCACTGGTAACAGGATTAGCAG
AGCGAGGTATGTAGGCGGTGCTACAGAGTTCTTGAAGTGGTGGCCTAACTACGGCTACACTAGAAGAACA
GTATTTGGTATCTGCGCTCTGCTGAAGCCAGTTACCTTCGGAAAAAGAGTTGGTAGCTCTTGATCCGGCA
AACAAACCACCGCTGGTAGCGGTGGTTTTTTTGTTTGCAAGCAGCAGATTACGCGCAGAAAAAAAGGATC
TCAAGAAGATCCTTTGATCTTTTCTACGGGGTCTGACGCTCAGTGGAACGAAAACTCACGTTAAGGGATT
TTGGTCATGAGATTATCAAAAAGGATCTTCACCTAGATCCTTTTAAATTAAAAATGAAGTTTTAAATCAA
TCTAAAGTATATATGAGTAAACTTGGTCTGACAGTTACCAATGCTTAATCAGTGAGGCACCTATCTCAGC
GATCTGTCTATTTCGTTCATCCATAGTTGCCTGACTCCCCGTCGTGTAGATAACTACGATACGGGAGGGC
TTACCATCTGGCCCCAGTGCTGCAATGATACCGCGAGACCCACGCTCACCGGCTCCAGATTTATCAGCAA
TAAACCAGCCAGCCGGAAGGGCCGAGCGCAGAAGTGGTCCTGCAACTTTATCCGCCTCCATCCAGTCTAT
TAATTGTTGCCGGGAAGCTAGAGTAAGTAGTTCGCCAGTTAATAGTTTGCGCAACGTTGTTGCCATTGCT
ACAGGCATCGTGGTGTCACGCTCGTCGTTTGGTATGGCTTCATTCAGCTCCGGTTCCCAACGATCAAGGC
GAGTTACATGATCCCCCATGTTGTGCAAAAAAGCGGTTAGCTCCTTCGGTCCTCCGATCGTTGTCAGAAG
TAAGTTGGCCGCAGTGTTATCACTCATGGTTATGGCAGCACTGCATAATTCTCTTACTGTCATGCCATCC
GTAAGATGCTTTTCTGTGACTGGTGAGTACTCAACCAAGTCATTCTGAGAATAGTGTATGCGGCGACCGA
GTTGCTCTTGCCCGGCGTCAATACGGGATAATACCGCGCCACATAGCAGAACTTTAAAAGTGCTCATCAT
TGGAAAACGTTCTTCGGGGCGAAAACTCTCAAGGATCTTACCGCTGTTGAGATCCAGTTCGATGTAACCC
ACTCGTGCACCCAACTGATCTTCAGCATCTTTTACTTTCACCAGCGTTTCTGGGTGAGCAAAAACAGGAA
GGCAAAATGCCGCAAAAAAGGGAATAAGGGCGACACGGAAATGTTGAATACTCATACTCTTCCTTTTTCA
ATATTATTGAAGCATTTATCAGGGTTATTGTCTCATGAGCGGATACATATTTGAATGTATTTAGAAAAAT
AAACAAATAGGGGTTCCGCGCACATTTCCCCGAAAAGTGCCACCTGAC
