>Addgene plasmid #21619 | pLSG (stra8) | addgene partial sequence | sequence record 27384 | 21619 with EGFP-N
CCCGGGTACGCTCNGCCCTTGCTCCCATGGTGGCGACCGGTAGCGAATTCGACTGCCCGTCGCAGAATAA
GAAGAGAGGCTCTTGCCTCAGGTAAAAAACTGACCTGGTACCCCAGGCTGCGAACCAATCACAGCCCTGT
CACTGCCACCATGACCAATGGGGATGCATGGTGGGGCGCCAATGGGGAGCGTGGACATTGGTGAAAACAT
TGTAACAACTTGCCACAGGTTGCAAGAGGGTGTGGAAGGAGCAAGATGACCTTTTCACCCCATCCAGGCG
GCTAGCGCCAGTTCTTACACCCCTCAACCAGGGCAATGCCACCTATAACTTTCTCTTGAGATATAGAGGA
GCCATCTTCAAGGTCCCAGTAGCAGTCCCCTGTTTCAAGGAAAAGAAAGAGAAAAATGAAGATGTGAGAG
GGAATAGGTACAAAATAGGAGAGGGGAATAGGGGATTCCCAACTAAAAAAGCAGAGAAGAGAACCTTAAA
GGTGGACTTAAAATGCAGAGAAGAAAAGAGAGAGAGAGAGAGGATGTGTTGGGTTGTTTGTAGTAAGCAA
CAAGTTTTCTCCAGGTTGAGGGACTACAACTCATTTTCCGCCTCAAATCAGATGTGCTATTATCTTTAAA
CCACTTTTTTCCCTCGCATCTTGAGATATCTGCAATGGTCCTGACACCACCACATCAGTTTGGCACACTA
CGAGCGCCACCATATCAAAC
